Addgene plasmid #223014: pMB61
Purpose: Cas12a and Csy4 with 5' and 3' targets (I) for Nicotiana leaf assay
Depositing lab: Martin Parniske. Depositing organization: Ludwig-Maximilians-Universitaet Muenchen (LMU). Publication: A quantitative assay for the efficiency of RNA-guided genome editing in plants. Bircheneder M, Schreiber T, Tissier A, Parniske M. Plant J. 2024 Sep;119(5):2564-2577. doi: 10.1111/tpj.16931. Epub 2024 Jul 20. PubMed 39032106.
Backbone
  Vector backbone: LIIIβ F A-B - BB53
  Backbone manufacturer: Binder et al., 2014
  Vector type: Plant Expression, CRISPR
  Selectable markers: Firefly luciferase
Growth in bacteria
  Bacterial resistance: Kanamycin, 50 μg/mL
  Growth temperature: 37°C
  Growth strain: DH5alpha
  Copy number: High Copy
Gene/Insert
  Gene/Insert name: Cas12a and Csy4 with 5' and 3' targets (I)
  Cloning method: Golden Gate
  Sequencing primers: 5′ GGTGGCAGGATATATTGTGGTG; 3′ CGCTCTTTTCTCTTAGGTTTACCC
Resource information
  A portion of this plasmid was derived from a plasmid made by: Holger Puchta (sequence of tt_At_LbCas12a).
Terms and licenses: Academic/Nonprofit Terms; Industry Terms: Not Available to Industry
How to cite: pMB61 was a gift from Martin Parniske (Addgene plasmid # 223014 ; http://n2t.net/addgene:223014 ; RRID:Addgene_223014)
