[The description below was written by a language model from this plasmid's Addgene catalogue record and pLannotate feature annotations shown in this document.]
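Description:
pMB61 is a roughly 20.9 kb binary T-DNA vector for plant expression and CRISPR work, assembled by Golden Gate cloning in the LIIIβ F A-B backbone. It carries a high-copy ColE1/pUC-type origin with the pBR322 bom region for propagation in E. coli. The pVS1 oriV, RepA and StaA functions support replication and stable maintenance in Agrobacterium. A kanamycin resistance gene (aph(3')-Ia) lies outside the T-DNA borders for bacterial selection. The stated purpose is a Nicotiana leaf assay, which fits with Agrobacterium-mediated delivery, although the record does not spell out the delivery method.

Several transcription units sit between the nopaline-type left and right border repeats. A NOS promoter drives Renilla luciferase, followed by a CaMV poly(A) signal; this unit plausibly serves as a normalisation reporter, though the record does not say so. A CaMV 35S promoter precedes a long stretch of several kilobases with almost no annotation. This region presumably holds the Cas12a coding sequence, which the catalogue entry describes as derived from tt_At_LbCas12a, but the feature table does not identify Cas12a directly. Further downstream is a firefly luciferase coding sequence with a NOS terminator, immediately preceded by a short His-tag-like match and a CRISPR direct repeat element. Its promoter is not annotated. This arrangement appears to correspond to the "5' and 3' targets (I)" named in the insert, with luciferase output presumably reporting editing at target sites flanking or interrupting the reporter. The exact design is not given. A Csy4 (Cas6f) endoribonuclease gene with the Arabidopsis HSP18.2 terminator is also present; this enzyme processes precursor transcripts into individual guide RNAs. The construct was built for a quantitative, luciferase-based measurement of RNA-guided genome editing efficiency in plant leaves.
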