Features (pLannotate 1.2.2; 22 found; start..end, strand, type, name):
     18..158     +  misc_feature   bom: basis of mobility region from pBR322
    344..932     -  rep_origin     ori: high-copy-number ColE1/pMB1/pBR322/pUC origin of replication
   1003..1021    -  promoter       T7 promoter: promoter for bacteriophage T7 RNA polymerase
   1155..1964    +  CDS            KanR: aminoglycoside phosphotransferase; aph(3')-Ia; confers resistance to kanamycin in bacteria or G418 (Geneticin®) in eukaryotes
   2220..2244    +  misc_feature   LB T-DNA repeat: left border repeat from nopaline C58 T-DNA
   2403..2586    +  promoter       NOS promoter: nopaline synthase promoter NOS promoter
   2607..3539    +  CDS            LUCI_RENRE: Experimental evidence at protein level: Swiss-Prot protein existence level 1. Upon binding the substrate, the enzyme catalyzes an oxygenation, producing a very short-lived hydroperoxide that cyclizes into a dioxetanone structure, which collapses, releasing a CO(2) molecule. The spontaneous breakdown of the dioxetanone releases the energy (about 50 kcal/mole) that is necessary to generate the excited state of the coelenteramide product, which is the singlet form of the monoanion. In vivo the product undergoes the process of nonradiative energy transfer to an accessory protein, a green fluoresce
   3634..3793    +  polyA_signal   CaMV poly(A) signal (fragment): cauliflower mosaic virus polyadenylation signal
   4320..4661    +  promoter       CaMV 35S promoter: strong constitutive promoter from cauliflower mosaic virus
   9534..9614    +  CDS            RBCS.3A (fragment): RBS3_PEA - Experimental evidence at protein level: Swiss-Prot protein existence level 1. RuBisCO catalyzes two reactions: the carboxylation of D- ribulose 1,5-bisphosphate, the primary event in carbon dioxide fixation, as well as the oxidative fragmentation of the pentose substrate. Both reactions occur simultaneously and in competition at the same active site. Although the small subunit is not catalytic it is essential for maximal activity (Probable). Binds to abscisic acid (ABA); only half of the possible binding sites are occupied in the crystal; and there are indications this is a low affi
  12450..12468   +  CDS            9xHis (fragment): 9xHis affinity tag
  12478..12505   +  ncRNA          CRISPR-DR4: Accession: RF01317 - CRISPR RNA direct repeat element
  12520..14166   +  CDS            LUCI_PHOPY: Experimental evidence at protein level: Swiss-Prot protein existence level 1. Produces green light with a wavelength of 562 nm. From Photinus pyralis (Common eastern firefly) (Lampyris pyralis).
  14200..14452   +  terminator     NOS terminator: nopaline synthase terminator and poly(A) signal
  15949..16509   +  CDS            cas6f: CAS6_PSEAB - Also known as csy4. Experimental evidence at protein level: Swiss-Prot protein existence level 1. CRISPR (clustered regularly interspaced short palindromic repeat) is an adaptive immune system that provides protection against mobile genetic elements (viruses, transposable elements and conjugative plasmids). CRISPR clusters contain sequences complementary to antecedent mobile elements and target invading nucleic acids. CRISPR clusters are transcribed and processed into CRISPR RNA (crRNA). Processes pre-crRNA into individual crRNA units. Absolutely required for crRNA production or s
  16549..16797   +  terminator     HSP terminator: efficient transcription terminator from the Arabidopsis thaliana heat shock protein 18.2 gene (Nagaya et al., 2010)
  16861..16885   +  misc_feature   RB T-DNA repeat: right border repeat from nopaline C58 T-DNA
  17225..17626   +  CDS            Y4CG_SINFN (fragment): Protein inferred from homology: Swiss-Prot protein existence level 3. From Sinorhizobium fredii (strain NBRC 101917 / NGR234).
  18186..18815   +  CDS            pVS1 StaA: stability protein from the Pseudomonas plasmid pVS1 (Heeb et al., 2000)
  19244..20317   +  CDS            pVS1 RepA: replication protein from the Pseudomonas plasmid pVS1 (Heeb et al., 2000)
  20383..20577   +  rep_origin     pVS1 oriV: origin of replication for the Pseudomonas plasmid pVS1 (Heeb et al., 2000)
  20780..20819   +  CDS            rop (fragment): Rop protein, which maintains plasmids at low copy number; rop
>Addgene plasmid #223014 | pMB61 | addgene full sequence | sequence record 444778 | Addgene NGS Result
GTTGGCGGGTGTCGGGGCGCAGCCATGACCCAGTCACGTAGCGATAGCGGAGTGTATACTGGCTTAACTA
TGCGGCATCAGAGCAGATTGTACTGAGAGTGCACCATATGCGGTGTGAAATACCGCACAGATGCGTAAGG
AGAAAATACCGCATCAGGCGCTCTTCCGCTTCCTCGCTCACTGACTCGCTGCGCTCGGTCGTTCGGCTGC
GGCGAGCGGTATCAGCTCACTCAAAGGCGGTAATACGGTTATCCACAGAATCAGGGGATAACGCAGGAAA
GAACATGTGAGCAAAAGGCCAGCAAAAGGCCAGGAACCGTAAAAAGGCCGCGTTGCTGGCGTTTTTCCAT
AGGCTCCGCCCCCCTGACGAGCATCACAAAAATCGACGCTCAAGTCAGAGGTGGCGAAACCCGACAGGAC
TATAAAGATACCAGGCGTTTCCCCCTGGAAGCTCCCTCGTGCGCTCTCCTGTTCCGACCCTGCCGCTTAC
CGGATACCTGTCCGCCTTTCTCCCTTCGGGAAGCGTGGCGCTTTCTCATAGCTCACGCTGTAGGTATCTC
AGTTCGGTGTAGGTCGTTCGCTCCAAGCTGGGCTGTGTGCACGAACCCCCCGTTCAGCCCGACCGCTGCG
CCTTATCCGGTAACTATCGTCTTGAGTCCAACCCGGTAAGACACGACTTATCGCCACTGGCAGCAGCCAC
TGGTAACAGGATTAGCAGAGCGAGGTATGTAGGCGGTGCTACAGAGTTCTTGAAGTGGTGGCCTAACTAC
GGCTACACTAGAAGGACAGTATTTGGTATCTGCGCTCTGCTGAAGCCAGTTACCTTCGGAAAAAGAGTTG
GTAGCTCTTGATCCGGCAAACAAACCACCGCTGGTAGCGGTGGTTTTTTTGTTTGCAAGCAGCAGATTAC
GCGCAGAAAAAAAGGATCTCAAGAAGATCCTTTGATCTTTTCTACGGGGTCTGACGCTCATAAAATCATT
ATTTGCCATCCAGCTGATATCCCCTATAGTGAGTCGTATTACATGGTCATAGCTGTTTCCTGGCAGCTCT
GGCCCGTGTCTCAAAATCTCTGATGTTACATTGCACAAGATAAAAATATATCATCATGAACAATAAAACT
GTCTGCTTACATAAACAGTAATACAAGGGGTGTTATGAGCCATATTCAACGGGAAACGTCGAGGCCGCGA
TTAAATTCCAACATGGATGCTGATTTATATGGGTATAAATGGGCTCGCGATAATGTCGGGCAATCAGGTG
CGACAATCTATCGCTTGTATGGGAAGCCCGATGCGCCAGAGTTGTTTCTGAAACATGGCAAAGGTAGCGT
TGCCAATGATGTTACAGATGAGATGGTCAGACTAAACTGGCTGACGGAATTTATGCCTCTTCCGACCATC
AAGCATTTTATCCGTACTCCTGATGATGCATGGTTACTCACCACTGCGATCCCCGGAAAAACAGCATTCC
AGGTATTAGAAGAATATCCTGATTCAGGTGAAAATATTGTTGATGCGCTGGCAGTGTTCCTGCGCCGGTT
GCATTCGATTCCTGTTTGTAATTGTCCTTTTAACAGCGATCGCGTATTTCGTCTTGCTCAGGCGCAATCA
CGAATGAATAACGGTTTGGTTGATGCGAGTGATTTTGATGACGAGCGTAATGGCTGGCCTGTTGAACAAG
TCTGGAAAGAAATGCATAAACTTTTGCCATTCTCACCGGATTCAGTCGTCACTCATGGTGATTTCTCACT
TGATAACCTTATTTTTGACGAGGGGAAATTAATAGGTTGTATTGATGTTGGACGAGTCGGAATCGCAGAC
CGATACCAGGATCTTGCCATCCTATGGAACTGCCTCGGTGAGTTTTCTCCTTCATTACAGAAACGGCTTT
TTCAAAAATATGGTATTGATAATCCTGATATGAATAAATTGCAGTTTCATTTGATGCTCGATGAGTTTTT
CTAATCAGAATTGGTTAATTGGTTGTAACACTGGCAGAGCATTACGCTGACTTGACGGGACGGCGCAAGC
TCATGACCAAAATCCCTTAACGTGAGTTACGCGTCGTTCCACTGAGCGTCAGACCCCTGCCGGTAACATG
AGCAAAGTCTGCCGCCTTACAACGGCTCTCCCGCTGACGCCGTCCCGGACTGATGGGCTGCCTGTATCGA
GTGGTGATTTTGTGCCGAGCTGCCGGTCGGGGAGCTGTTGGCTGGCTGGTGGCAGGATATATTGTGGTGT
AAACAAATTGACGCTTAGACGGATTACGGGTCTCAGCGGTACGGCGGGATCATGAGCGGAGAATTAAGGG
AGTCACGTTATGACCCCCGCCGATGACGCGGGACAAGCCGTTTTACGTTTGGAACTGACAGAACCGCAAC
GTTGAAGGAGCCACTCAGCCGCGGGTTTCTGGAGTTTAATGAGCTAAGCACATACGTCAGAAACCATTAT
TGCGCGTTCAAAAGTCGCCTAAGGTCACTATCAGCTAGCAAATATTTCTTGTCAAAAATGCTCCACTGAC
GTTCCATAAATTCCCCTCGGTATCCAATTAGAGTCTCATATTCACTCTCAATCCAAATAATCTGCACCGG
ATCTTCTGGAAGCACCATGACGAGTAAAGTGTATGATCCTGAGCAAAGGAAGAGAATGATCACAGGTCCT
CAATGGTGGGCTAGGTGTAAACAGATGAATGTTCTTGACTCTTTCATCAACTACTACGATTCTGAGAAAC
ATGCCGAAAACGCAGTGATTTTCCTCCATGGAAATGCTGCTTCAAGCTATCTCTGGAGACACGTTGTCCC
ACATATAGAACCAGTAGCTAGATGCATTATACCGGATTTGATTGGTATGGGCAAAAGTGGGAAATCAGGG
AATGGATCCTACAGGTTATTGGACCACTACAAGTATCTCACAGCTTGGTTTGAACTACTTAACTTGCCTA
AGAAGATCATATTCGTGGGACATGATTGGGGAGCATGTCTTGCCTTTCACTATTCCTATGAACATCAGGA
CAAAATAAAGGCCATTGTCCATGCAGAGTCTGTTGTTGACGTGATTGAAAGCTGGGATGAATGGCCTGAC
ATTGAGGAGGATATTGCGTTAATCAAGAGTGAAGAAGGCGAGAAAATGGTTCTTGAAAACAATTTCTTTG
TCGAAACTATGTTGCCGTCTAAAATCATGAGAAAACTGGAACCAGAAGAATTCGCAGCATACTTAGAACC
CTTTAAGGAGAAAGGAGAAGTCAGACGACCAACTCTGTCTTGGCCTAGAGAGATTCCATTGGTTAAGGGT
GGCAAACCAGATGTTGTACAAATTGTGCGAAATTATAACGCTTATCTGCGTGCTTCAGATGATCTTCCTA
AGATGTTTATTGAGTCAGATCCCGGTTTCTTTAGCAATGCGATTGTAGAGGGTGCTAAGAAATTTCCAAA
TACCGAATTCGTGAAGGTTAAAGGACTACACTTTTCTCAAGAAGATGCACCTGATGAGATGGGGAAGTAC
ATAAAGTCCTTTGTAGAGCGTGTTCTTAAGAATGAGCAGTAAAAGGGCTAAGACCTAAGCTAGCCTAGAA
TCCGGCCATGCTAGAGTCCGCAAAAATCACCAGTCTCTCTCTACAAATCTATCTCTCTCTATTTTTCTCC
AGAATAATGTGTGAGTAGTTCCCAGATAAGGGAATTAGGGTTCTTATAGGGTTTCGCTCATGTGTTGAGC
ATATAAGAAACCCTTAGTATGTATTTGTATTTGTAAAATACTTCTATCAATAAAATTTCTAATTCCTAAA
ACCAAAATCCAGTGACCTTGAGTGACCTAAGCTAGCCTAGTGTCGGGCGCGGAGATTAGCCTTTTCAATT
TCAGAAAGAATGCTAACCCACAGATGGTTAGAGAGGCTTACGCAGCACGACTCATCAAGACGATCTACCC
GAGCAATAATCTCCAGGAAATCAAATACCTTCCCAAGAAGGTTAAAGATGCAGTCAAAAGATTCAGGACT
AACTGCATCAAGAACACAGAGAAAGATATATTTCTCAAGATCAGAAGTACTATTCCAGTATGGACGATTC
AAGGCTTGCTTCACAAACCAAGGCAAGTAATAGAGATTGGAGTCTCTAAAAAGGTAGTTCCCACTGAATC
AAAGGCCATGGAGTCAAAGATTCAAATAGAGGACCTAACAGAACTCGCCGTAAAGACTGGCGAACAGTTC
ATACAGAGTCTCTTACGACTCAATGACAAGAAGAAAATCTTCGTCAACATGGTGGAGCACGACACACTTG
TCTACTCCAAAAATATCAAAGATACAGTCTCAGAAGAGCAAAGGGCAATTGAGACTTTTCAACAAAGGGT
AATATCCGGAAACCTCCTCGGATTCCATTGCCCAGCTATCTGTCACTTTATTGTGAAGATAGTGGAAAAG
GAAGGTGGCTCCTACAAATGCCATCATTGCGATAAAGGAAAGGCCATCGTTGAAGATGCCTCTGCCGACA
GTGGTCCCAAAGATGGACCCCCACCCACGAGGAGCATCGTGGAAAAAGAACACGTTCCAACCACGACTTC
AAAGCAAGTGGATTGATGTGATATCTCCACTGACGTAAGGGATGACGCACAATCCCACTATCCTTCGCAA
GACCCTTCCTCTATATAAGGAAGTTCATTTCATTTGGAGAGAACACGTCTGAACAATGCTGCAGCCTAAG
AAGAAGAGAAAGGTTGGAGGAGTCGACTCGAGTGCGGCCGCCACCATGAGCAAGCTCGAGAAGTTTACCA
ACTGCTACAGCCTCTCTAAGACCCTCAGGTTCAAGGCTATCCCTGTGGGAAAGACCCAAGAGAATATCGA
CAACAAGAGGCTCCTCGTCGAGGATGAGAAGAGAGCTGAAGATTACAAGGGCGTGAAGAAGCTCCTCGAC
AGGTACTACCTCAGCTTCATCAACGATGTGCTCCACAGCATCAAGCTCAAGAACCTCAACAACTACATCA
GCCTCTTCCGTAAGAAAACCAGGACCGAGAAAGAGAACAAAGAGCTTGAGAACCTCGAGATCAACCTCCG
TAAAGAGATCGCCAAGGCTTTCAAGGGAAACGAGGGATACAAGAGCCTCTTCAAGAAGGATATTATCGAG
ACAATCCTGCCTGAGTTCCTGGACGATAAGGATGAGATCGCTCTCGTGAACAGCTTCAACGGATTCACTA
CTGCCTTCACCGGATTCTTCAGAAACAGGGAAAACATGTTCAGCGAAGAGGCCAAGAGCACCTCTATCGC
TTTCAGATGCATCAACGAGAACCTCACGCGTTACATCAGCAACATGGACATCTTCGAGAAGGTGGACGCC
ATCTTCGATAAGCACGAGGTGCAAGAAATCAAAGAGAAGATCCTCAACAGCGACTACGACGTCGAGGACT
TTTTTGAAGGGGAGTTCTTCAACTTCGTTCTCACCCAAGAGGGCATCGACGTGTACAACGCTATTATCGG
AGGATTCGTGACCGAGTCTGGGGAGAAGATTAAGGGACTCAACGAGTACATCAACCTGTACAACCAGAAA
ACGAAGCAGAAGCTCCCGAAGTTCAAGCCGCTCTACAAGCAGGTTCTCTCTGATCGTGAGAGCCTCTCAT
TTTACGGTGAGGGTTACACCTCTGACGAGGAAGTGCTTGAGGTTTTCCGTAACACCCTCAACAAGAACAG
CGAGATCTTCTCGTCCATCAAGAAGTTGGAGAAGCTTTTCAAGAACTTCGACGAGTACAGCAGCGCTGGG
ATCTTCGTTAAGAACGGACCTGCTATCAGCACCATCAGCAAGGATATTTTCGGCGAGTGGAACGTGATCA
GGGACAAGTGGAATGCTGAGTACGATGACATCCACCTCAAGAAGAAGGCTGTCGTCACTGAGAAGTACGA
GGATGACAGGCGTAAGTCGTTCAAGAAGATCGGCTCTTTCAGCCTCGAGCAGCTTCAAGAATACGCTGAT
GCTGATCTCAGCGTGGTCGAGAAGCTCAAAGAGATCATCATCCAGAAGGTCGACGAGATCTACAAGGTGT
ACGGGTCCTCTGAGAAGTTGTTCGATGCTGATTTCGTCCTCGAGAAGAGTCTGAAGAAGAACGACGCTGT
CGTCGCGATCATGAAGGATTTGCTCGACAGCGTGAAGTCCTTCGAGAACTATATCAAGGCCTTCTTCGGA
GAGGGCAAAGAGACTAATAGGGACGAGTCTTTCTACGGGGATTTCGTGCTCGCTTACGATATCCTCCTCA
AGGTGGACCATATCTACGACGCCATCAGAAACTACGTGACCCAGAAGCCTTACAGCAAGGACAAGTTCAA
GTTGTACTTTCAGAACCCGCAGTTCATGGGCGGATGGGACAAAGACAAAGAGACAGATTACAGGGCCACC
ATCCTCAGGTACGGGTCTAAGTACTACCTGGCCATCATGGACAAGAAATACGCCAAGTGCCTCCAAAAGA
TCGACAAGGATGACGTGAACGGGAACTATGAGAAGATCAACTACAAGCTCCTTCCGGGACCGAACAAGAT
GCTTCCTAAGGTGTTCTTCAGCAAGAAATGGATGGCCTACTACAACCCGTCTGAGGACATCCAGAAAATC
TACAAGAACGGGACCTTCAAGAAAGGCGACATGTTCAACCTCAACGACTGCCACAAGCTCATCGATTTCT
TCAAGGACAGCATCTCGCGTTACCCGAAGTGGTCTAACGCTTACGACTTTAACTTCAGCGAGACAGAAAA
GTACAAGGATATCGCCGGGTTCTACCGTGAGGTTGAGGAACAGGGTTACAAGGTTAGCTTCGAGAGCGCC
TCCAAGAAAGAGGTTGACAAGTTGGTCGAAGAGGGCAAGCTCTACATGTTCCAGATCTATAACAAGGACT
TCTCCGACAAGAGCCACGGAACTCCTAACCTCCATACGATGTACTTCAAGCTGCTTTTCGACGAGAACAA
CCACGGGCAGATCAGACTTTCTGGTGGTGCTGAACTCTTCATGCGTAGGGCCTCACTCAAGAAAGAAGAG
TTGGTTGTTCACCCGGCCAACTCTCCAATCGCTAACAAGAATCCTGACAACCCGAAAAAGACCACCACGC
TGTCTTACGACGTCTACAAGGACAAAAGGTTCAGCGAGGACCAGTACGAGCTTCATATCCCGATCGCTAT
CAACAAGTGCCCGAAGAACATCTTCAAGATCAATACCGAGGTGAGGGTGCTGCTCAAGCACGATGATAAC
CCTTACGTGATCGGAATCGATCGTGGTGAGAGAAACCTCCTCTACATCGTTGTGGTGGACGGAAAGGGAA
ACATCGTCGAGCAGTACAGCCTGAACGAGATTATCAACAATTTCAACGGCATCAGGATCAAGACCGACTA
CCACTCACTCCTCGATAAGAAAGAAAAAGAGCGTTTCGAGGCCAGGCAGAACTGGACTTCTATCGAAAAC
ATCAAAGAGTTGAAGGCCGGCTACATCTCTCAGGTGGTGCATAAGATCTGCGAGCTGGTGGAAAAGTACG
ATGCTGTGATCGCTCTTGAGGACCTCAACTCTGGGTTCAAGAACAGTAGAGTGAAGGTTGAGAAGCAGGT
CTACCAAAAGTTCGAGAAGATGCTCATCGACAAGCTCAACTACATGGTGGACAAAAAGAGCAACCCTTGC
GCTACCGGTGGTGCTCTTAAGGGATACCAGATCACGAACAAGTTCGAGTCCTTCAAGAGCATGAGCACCC
AGAACGGCTTCATCTTCTATATCCCTGCTTGGCTCACCAGCAAGATCGATCCTTCTACTGGTTTCGTGAA
CCTGCTCAAGACCAAGTACACCTCGATCGCCGACAGCAAGAAGTTCATCTCGTCTTTCGACAGGATCATG
TACGTGCCGGAAGAGGATCTTTTCGAGTTCGCTCTCGACTATAAGAACTTCAGCAGGACCGACGCCGACT
ACATTAAGAAGTGGAAGCTCTACTCCTACGGGAACCGTATCAGGATCTTCCGAAATCCGAAGAAAAACAA
CGTGTTCGACTGGGAAGAAGTGTGCCTCACCTCTGCCTACAAAGAACTGTTCAACAAGTACGGCATCAAC
TACCAGCAGGGTGATATCAGGGCTCTTTTGTGCGAGCAGAGCGACAAGGCATTCTACAGCTCATTCATGG
CCCTCATGTCTCTCATGCTCCAGATGAGGAACTCTATCACCGGAAGGACCGATGTGGACTTCCTTATCTC
TCCGGTCAAGAACTCTGACGGGATCTTCTACGACAGCCGTAACTATGAGGCTCAAGAGAACGCTATCCTG
CCGAAGAATGCTGATGCAAACGGGGCTTACAACATTGCGAGAAAGGTTCTCTGGGCTATCGGGCAGTTTA
AGAAAGCGGAAGATGAGAAGCTGGACAAGGTGAAGATCGCCATCTCCAACAAAGAGTGGCTTGAGTACGC
TCAGACCTCCGTTAAGCACAAGGGACTGCAGCCTAAGAAGAAGAGAAAGGTTGGAGGAGTCGACTCGAGT
GCGTAAAATCATACAGCATTCCCAGAAAGAGAAACAGAAGAAATATACAAACTTTCATTTTGAGAGCAGC
ACCTCGTCTATTGATTGCAGATAATATGCTTCTCATTTGTATTTCCTTTTGATTATTTTTGTTTCTATCC
CTTTGTTTGAGTCAATCTCAAATATTCGGTCATTGTTGGTATGAAAAATCAAGCAGTTCATGTTAAGAGT
CAATTTAAAATTAATATTTTTATATAGAGTTGTATGTGAAATGATGTTGTGATTTGGTATATATGGATAA
AGAGCTTGTCAGTTCATTTTGCTCTCATTTTTTTGGTATCCAAATAAGAAACACAAAAGGGATATGTCCC
TCTACTATCAAATATTAGTTATAAGTATTCATGTTATACTATTCGATATTTTCTACCCCAATCGTTACCT
ATTTAAAAGTATTTACCCCTCCATCTATCAAACCCCTGGACCCAGCTTTCCTATTACATGTGGCTTCATC
TTAAGCCCCCAAACCTTTTTCTTATTTTTGATTTTTAAAGGCTCATCTTAAAATTTATTACTCAAATTAA
TACCTCTTAATAACCCACCTCAAGGACCCAGTAATTAAATATCCAATTAGCTCCAGTAATTGGGGTTCAT
ATTAGCTCCAGTCTTAAATTTTAAAGGCGATGATCGTATTCCTCCACTTGGTTCATTTATACTCAAAGAA
TACTCAATGTCTTTAGTGTTTAGATAACTTTTTGTAAATCATATAGATTGTTTTAACAAAAAACAATTCA
ATAGTAGATTTTCACATGAAAGTTACATAAAAATTCTTTAAAATTACTTTCTCAAAAAATTGTTCCAAAC
ATATTATCCCACAATTAAACTCAATCTGTTTTTCGAAACCTAAATCAAAACCAATCCAACTACCTTATAT
AATATATAATCAATACATTGTAAAGAACTGCATGTTCTTTTAAATTTTGGGGGCAAAGTTATTCCGTACG
TTCACACATGTACTAATAGGAGGTAATAAATGATATGTGAAACAATCGAGGTGTAAACAAGCTAGCATTG
AGCAGGCCTCCCAGCTTTCGTCCGTATCATCGGTTTCGACAACGTTCGTCAAGTTCAATGCATCAGTTTC
ATTGCCCACACACCAGAATCCTACTAAGTTTGAGTATTATGGCATTGGAAAAGCTGTTTTCTTCTATCAT
TTGTTCTGCTTGTAATTTACTGTGTTCTTTCAGTTTTTGTTTTCGGACATCAAAATGCAAATGGATGGAT
AAGAGTTAATAAATGATATGGTCCTTTTGTTCATTCTCAAATTATTATTATCTGTTGTTTTTACTTTAAT
GGGTTGAATTTAAGTAAGAAAGGAACTAACAGTGTGATATTAAGGTGCAATGTTAGACATATAAAACAGT
CTTTCACCTCTCTTTGGTTATGTCTTGAATTGGTTTGTTTCTTCACTTATCTGTGTAATCAAGTTTACTA
TGAGTCTATGATCAAGTAATTATGCAATCAAGTTAAGTACAGTATAGGCTTTGTCATTGGCGGAATCTTT
GAGAGGGAATAAAAGAAATACTTCCAAAAATCCATTAGAAGAACTATAAATCTTCTGGGCATGTAAATAT
AACGTAAAATATATGTTATGTTACAACCTTATTTCATTCACATTTTAATTTTTTTTCACACAATTTTTAT
TTAATTTTGTTTTTATCTCTATTTTATTTTCATATGATAATACATATTATCTCTTTATTTTACTTTATGT
GTCTCTTTGCTCTCACATTTTATTTCTTAACTAACATATTCTCATTAGCAGTAGCTATCGTAAGACTAAT
CTCACACAATAATTAATTATCCATTCTATTTATGAATTTTTATCATTTAATAATTCTTTACCTGTGCAAA
TTTTGAAGGAAAAAGTTTCTGAATATAAAATAACAATAATACTAATTAGATGTCAAATCAAATCACCCAG
GCTAGACAATAGTGGTAATGAAGAAGGCTAGAGGTAGCTCTGTGCCTCTAGGGGAGTGAGAGACGTTTTT
CATTTATTGGTGTGTTGAAACTTGAAACGTTGATGTTCTCCACAGCTCCACGTATTCTTTCGTCCTAGAA
CGAACTAGAGCAACATAATCTGTCTCTTCCTGAAGCTTCATTGTTTTTCTTTCCTTCTAGCAGCATCTTC
TTAACAGACGAAGAAGGGACTCAGATGCTTGCTTGCATGCTTCCAAAGTTTGGAGCTGAGGAGACTTGTG
CTATTTGAGTCTGTTTTAGCATTCGCAAGCCCCACACCGGATAAACATACAGAAATCTGAGTGTTTATAA
CCAAATAGTCAGCAACAAGGTTCGAATTTCTACTAAGTGTAGATAGGGGGACTATGTGAGTCGTAATTTC
TACTAAGTGTAGATATGAGTACCGGAATCACCAGAATTTCTACTAAGTGTAGATTTTTTTTGGCAAAAAT
TTTCAGATTTTTTCTTCATCTGTAGATTTCTGGGTTTTTTTTTCCGTTTCGTGAATCATAAGTGAAGTTT
TGGATGCAAATCTGCGCGAAAAAAGTTGGACCTGCAATGAGCTTATTTAGATAGCTAAGACAAAGTGATT
GGTCCGTTGTTTCAGTTCTGATTGTCAGAGAGTTTGTTTCGAGTCGGCGACACCAATGCGTTTTGTTAAC
CAGATTTCGGGTAAGAAATGTATCGAGAGTTTGTTTCCAGACGGCTACATCATTTTCTTATGAAGGATGA
AATTAGATAGACCAAAGATTGAAACACAACATTTCTTTCACAAAAATATAATAAACTTGATAGCATTTAG
GATCAGCTGAGTGACCTAAGCTAGCCTAGTGTCTGTCGCGGGGAGAGAGGATTTTGAGGAAATAATTAAT
TGAATTACTTGTATTATTGATAAAGTAATTTAGATAAGTTGTTAGTACAACTTATTGCAACTATGGATAG
ACAAAAATCACTTATTTTAAGGGGAGAAGTATATAACAACTTATTATAAAATTTCTGAGCAGCCGGCCTC
CTCCAATCAATCATAGAGAGTGGAGCCCATTCTGGAAAACCAAGGAACCCCCAACTTGCACTGGTGCGGT
GGCCCAATTCAAAAAAAACGGGGCCCAGCAAAGTAACGCCGTTGTAACGATTTATCAATCCAAACTCAAA
AGGCGGCGAGATGCGTTTAACTCCGTGAAATTAACAAACCGCCAACAACTTGCAATTTGCAACTACCGTT
TCCAAGAAGAACTCAACCACACAACGTATCCTATCCCAAACCACACGCAACTAGTGACGCGTCATAAGGA
CACGTGTCACAATTTGACTGGTTAATAATTTCACCGCTTTTGCTATAAATTACCTCCAATCCCCTTAGCT
TCTTCACAATTCAGTTCCCAACCCTAACAATTCTTGTTCATATCGCTTCTCTCTACTTTCAAGGTATGAT
CCAATTTCTCTCTTCTTTCTCTGTAATCCTTTCGTTGAGTTTTGTTTCCGATCAATCATAGGTAGTTTTC
TTGTTTCGAAGCATGAGATCTAGGAATTTTTTGTGATTTTCCAAAATTGAGATCGGTTTGAAATTGAATT
TTACAGCTTGAATCTCAGATCTTGTTTTATCAATGTTTTCGATGGCTTGCGATGTAGATCTATGATAATT
GTGGTTCAGTTTTGTTAGGAATCGATTTCGGTTTAGCAATTGCAGATTAATTAGGGTTTCCAATTGAATT
CTTCAGATCCGTTATGGAATTATGTCAAATAATTTATTCAAATTGGAAATTATTGTTAGATCCACTCTTA
ATCTGTTTGATCCAAGCTTCAATTAGGGTTTTCACTTGTTTCAATTTCTTGTTATGGATTCTGATTTATC
TGTTGATGTTAGATCCACTCTTAATCTGTTTGATCCAAGCGTTAATTAGGGTTTTCACTTGTTTCAATTT
CGTGTGTTGGATTCTGATTTATCTGTTGTTGATGTGATTACAGTCTGAACAATGGGCAGCCACCACCACC
ACCACCACAGCGGAATGAGTTCACTGCCGTATAGGCAGCTAAGAAAATCAGGTGGCACCGAAGATGCAAA
GAACATTAAGAAAGGGCCTGCACCATTCTATCCACTTGAGGACGGTACAGCCGGTGAGCAATTGCATAAG
GCCATGAAGAGATATGCACTTGTACCAGGGACGATAGCCTTTACTGATGCTCACATTGAGGTCAATATCA
CTTATGCGGAATATTTTGAAATGTCAGTCAGATTGGCAGAAGCTATGAAAAGGTATGGCTTAAATACCAA
TCACAGAATTGTGGTGTGTTCTGAGAATAGTTTACAGTTCTTCATGCCAGTGTTGGGTGCACTATTTATT
GGTGTAGCTGTTGCTCCAGCTAACGACATTTACAATGAGAGAGAACTACTCAACTCTATGAATATTTCAC
AGCCCACAGTCGTATTTGTGAGCAAGAAAGGATTGCAGAAGATACTTAACGTTCAGAAGAAACTTCCGAT
TATACAGAAGATCATTATTATGGACAGCAAAACTGACTACCAAGGCTTTCAGTCTATGTATACATTTGTG
ACATCTCATTTACCTCCAGGCTTTAATGAGTATGACTTCGTTCCAGAATCATTTGATCGTGATAAGACTA
TCGCTCTTATTATGAATAGCTCTGGATCCACTGGTCTGCCGAAGGGAGTAGCATTGCCTCATAGGACAGC
TTGTGTTAGGTTTTCACACGCAAGAGATCCGATATTTGGAAATCAGATCATTCCTGATACGGCTATATTG
AGTGTTGTACCATTTCACCATGGCTTTGGAATGTTTACCACACTTGGGTACTTGATTTGCGGCTTTAGAG
TGGTACTGATGTACAGGTTCGAGGAGGAACTTTTCCTACGAAGTCTCCAAGATTACAAAATCCAATCCGC
TTTGTTAGTTCCTACACTGTTTTCCTTCTTCGCGAAATCTACCCTGATTGACAAATATGATCTCTCTAAT
CTCCACGAAATAGCAAGTGGTGGTGCACCTCTTTCAAAAGAGGTTGGAGAAGCAGTTGCCAAACGTTTTC
ATCTACCAGGTATCAGACAAGGATATGGTCTTACTGAGACAACATCAGCCATATTAATTACCCCTGAAGG
CGATGATAAGCCTGGTGCTGTTGGAAAAGTTGTTCCATTCTTCGAAGCAAAAGTGGTAGACTTGGATACT
GGCAAGACGCTTGGAGTCAACCAAAGAGGTGAACTGTGCGTTAGAGGGCCTATGATCATGTCTGGGTACG
TTAACAATCCTGAGGCAACCAATGCGTTAATTGACAAAGATGGCTGGTTACATAGTGGAGATATTGCGTA
CTGGGACGAAGATGAGCACTTCTTCATAGTGGATAGGTTGAAGTCTCTCATCAAGTACAAAGGTTATCAA
GTAGCTCCTGCTGAATTAGAGTCAATCCTTCTTCAACATCCCAACATTTTCGATGCTGGAGTGGCCGGAT
TGCCCGATGATGATGCCGGTGAATTGCCCGCAGCTGTTGTTGTGCTGGAACATGGTAAGACTATGACAGA
GAAGGAAATAGTGGACTATGTCGCTAGCCAAGTTACTACTGCTAAGAAACTCCGTGGAGGGGTTGTCTTT
GTTGATGAAGTCCCAAAAGGATTGACTGGGAAACTTGATGCTCGAAAGATAAGAGAGATTCTCATTAAAG
CTAAGAAGGGTGGAAAATCCAAACTATAAAAGGGCTAAGACCTAAGCTAGCCTAGAATCGATCGTTCAAA
CATTTGGCAATAAAGTTTCTTAAGATTGAATCCTGTTGCCGGTCTTGCGATGATTATCATATAATTTCTG
TTGAATTACGTTAAGCATGTAATAATTAACATGTAATGCATGACGTTATTTATGAGATGGGTTTTTATGA
TTAGAGTCCCGCAATTATACATTTAATACGCGATAGAAAACAAAATATAGCGCGCAAACTAGGATAAATT
ATCGCGCGCGGTGTCATCTATGTTACTAGATCTGAGTGACCTAAGCTAGCCTAGTGTCTGAGGCGGCCAA
CAAACTATTCGTCACGTCGACAAAATTTAGAACGAACTTAATTATGATCTCAAATACATTGATACATATC
TCATCTAGATCTAGGTTATCATTATGTAAGAAAGTTTTGACGAATATGGCACGACAAAATGGCTAGACTC
GATGTAATTGGTATCTCAACTCAACATTATACTTATACCAAACATTAGTTAGACAAAATTTAAACAACTA
TTTTTTATGTATGCAAGAGTCAGCATATGTATAATTGATTCAGAATCGTTTTGACGAGTTCGGATGTAGT
AGTAGCCATTATTTAATGTACATACTAATCGTGAATAGTGAATATGATGAAACATTGTATCTTATTGTAT
AAATATCCATAAACACATCATGAAAGACACTTTCTTTCACGGTCTGAATTAATTATGATACAATTCTAAT
AGAAAACGAATTAAATTACGTTGAATTGTATGAAATCTAATTGAACAAGCCAACCACGACGACGACTAAC
GTTGCCTGGATTGACTCGGTTTAAGTTAACCACTAAAAAAACGGAGCTGTCATGTAACACGCGGATCGAG
CAGGTCACAGTCATGAAGCCATCAAAGCAAAAGAACTAATCCAAGGGCTGAGATGATTAATTAGTTTAAA
AATTAGTTAACACGAGGGAAAAGGCTGTCTGACAGCCAGGTCACGTTATCTTTACCTGTGGTCGAAATGA
TTCGTGTCTGTCGATTTTAATTATTTTTTTGAAAGGCCGAAAATAAAGTTGTAAGAGATAAACCCGCCTA
TATAAATTCATATATTTTCCTCTCCGCTTTGAATTGTCTCGTTGTCCTCCTCACTTTCATCAGCCGTTTT
GAATCTCCGGCGACTTGACAGAGAAGAACAAGGAAGAAGTCTAAGAGAGAAAGTAAGAGATAATCCAGGA
GATTCATTCTCCGTTTTGAATCTTCCTCAATCTCATCTTCTTCCGCTCTTTCTTTCCAAGGTAATAGGAA
CTTTCTGGATCTACTTTATTTGCTGGATCTCGATCTTGTTTTCTCAATTTCCTTGAGATCTGGAATTCGT
TTAATTTGGATCTGTGAACCTCCACTAAATCTTTTGGTTTTACTAGAATCGATCTAAGTTGACCGATCAG
TTAGCTCGATTATAGCTACCAGAATTTGGCTTGACCTTGATGGAGAGATCCATGTTCATGTTACCTGGGA
AATGATTTGTATATGTGAATTGAAATCTGAACTGTTGAAGTTAGATTGAATCTGAACACTGTCAATGTTA
GATTGAATCTGAACACTGTTTAAGGTTAGATGAAGTTTGTGTATAGATTCTTCGAAACTTTAGGATTTGT
AGTGTCGTACGTTGAACAGAAAGCTATTTCTGATTCAATCAGGGTTTATTTGACTGTATTGAACTCTTTT
TGTGTGTTTGCAGCTCATAAAAATCTGCCCACGACTCACATAGTCCCCCTCAAACACCATGGATCATTAT
CTTGATATTAGACTTAGACCTGATCCTGAATTTCCTCCTGCTCAACTTATGTCTGTTCTTTTTGGAAAGC
TTCATCAAGCTCTTGTTGCTCAAGGAGGAGATAGAATTGGAGTTTCTTTTCCTGATCTTGATGAATCTAG
ATCTAGACTTGGAGAAAGACTTAGAATTCATGCTTCTGCTGATGATCTTAGAGCTCTTCTTGCTAGACCT
TGGCTTGAAGGACTTAGAGATCATCTTCAATTTGGAGAACCTGCTGTTGTTCCTCATCCTACTCCTTATA
GACAAGTTTCTAGAGTTCAAGCTAAGTCTAATCCTGAAAGACTTAGAAGAAGATTGATGAGGAGACATGA
TCTTTCTGAAGAAGAAGCTAGAAAGAGAATTCCTGATACTGTTGCTAGAGCTCTTGATCTTCCTTTTGTT
ACTCTTAGATCTCAATCTACTGGACAACATTTTAGACTTTTTATTAGACATGGACCTCTTCAAGTTACTG
CTGAAGAAGGAGGATTTACTTGTTATGGACTTTCTAAGGGAGGATTTGTTCCTTGGTTTTGAAAGGTTTG
ATGAGTACCGGAATCACCAGGGGAATCATATGAAGATGAAGATGAAATATTTGGTGTGTCAAATAAAAAG
CTTGTGTGCTTAAGTTTGTGTTTTTTTCTTGGCTTGTTGTGTTATGAATTTGTGGCTTTTTCTAATATTA
AATGAATGTAAGATCTCATTATAATGAATAAACAAATGTTTCTATAATCCATTGTGAATGTTTTGTTGGA
TCTCTTCTGCAGCATATAACTACTGTATGTGCTATGGTATGGACTATGGAATATGATTAAAGATAAGTGA
GTGACCTAAGCTAGCCTAGTGTCTCTGTCTGTGAGACCTCTGGTTTAAACTATCAGTGTTTGACAGGATA
TATTGGCGGGTAAACCTAAGAGAAAAGAGCGTTTATTAGAATAATCGGATATTTAAAAGGGCGTGAAAAG
GTTTATCCGTTCGTCCATTTGTATGTGCATGCCAACCACAGGGTTCCCCTCGGGATCAAAGTACTTTGAT
CCAACCCCTCCGCTGCTATAGTGCAGTCGGCTTCTGACGTTCAGTGCAGCCTTCTTCTGAAAACGACATG
TCGCACAAGTCCTAAGTTACGCGACAGGCTGCCGCCCTGCCCTTTTCCTGGCGTTTTCTTGTCGCGTGTT
TTAGTCGCATAAAGTAGAATACTTGCGACTAGAACCGGAGACATTACGCCATGAACAAGAGCGCCGCCGC
TGGCCTGCTGGGCTATGCCCGCGTCAGCACCGACGACCAGGACTTGACCAACCAACGGGCCGAACTGCAC
GCGGCCGGCTGCACCAAGCTGTTTTCCGAGAAGATCACCGGCACCAGGCGCGACCGCCCGGAGCTGGCCA
GGATGCTTGACCACCTACGCCCTGGCGACGTTGTGACAGTGACCAGGCTAGACCGCCTGGCCCGCAGCAC
CCGCGACCTACTGGACATTGCCGAGCGCATCCAGGAGGCCGGCGCGGGCCTGCGTAGCCTGGCAGAGCCG
TGGGCCGACACCACCACGCCGGCCGGCCGCATGGTGTTGACCGTGTTCGCCGGCATTGCCGAGTTCGAGC
GTTCCCTAATCATCGACCGCACCCGGAGCGGGCGCGAGGCCGCCAAGGCCCGAGGCGTGAAGTTTGGCCC
CCGCCCTACCCTCACCCCGGCACAGATCGCGCACGCCCGCGAGCTGATCGACCAGGAAGGCCGCACCGTG
AAAGAGGCGGCTGCACTGCTTGGCGTGCATCGCTCGACCCTGTACCGCGCACTTGAGCGCAGCGAGGAAG
TGACGCCCACCGAGGCCAGGCGGCGCGGTGCCTTCCGTGAGGACGCATTGACCGAGGCCGACGCCCTGGC
GGCCGCCGAGAATGAACGCCAAGAGGAACAAGCATGAAACCGCACCAGGACGGCCAGGACGAACCGTTTT
TCATTACCGAAGAGATCGAGGCGGAGATGATCGCGGCCGGGTACGTGTTCGAGCCGCCCGCGCACATCTC
AACCGTGCGGCTGCATGAAATCCTGGCCGGTTTGTCTGATGCCAAGCTGGCGGCCTGGCCGGCCAGCTTG
GCCGCTGAAGAAACCGAGCGCCGCCGTCTAAAAAGGTGATGTGTATTTGAGTAAAACAGCTTGCGTCATG
CGGTCGCTGCGTATATGATGCGATGAGTAAATAAACAAATACGCAAGGGGAACGCATGAAGGTTATCGCT
GTACTTAACCAGAAAGGCGGGTCAGGCAAGACGACCATCGCAACCCATCTAGCCCGCGCCCTGCAACTCG
CCGGGGCCGATGTTCTGTTAGTCGATTCCGATCCCCAGGGCAGTGCCCGCGATTGGGCGGCCGTGCGGGA
AGATCAACCGCTAACCGTTGTCGGCATCGACCGCCCGACGATTGACCGCGACGTGAAGGCCATCGGCCGG
CGCGACTTCGTAGTGATCGACGGAGCGCCCCAGGCGGCGGACTTGGCTGTGTCCGCGATCAAGGCAGCCG
ACTTCGTGCTGATTCCGGTGCAGCCAAGCCCTTACGACATATGGGCCACCGCCGACCTGGTGGAGCTGGT
TAAGCAGCGCATTGAGGTCACGGATGGAAGGCTACAAGCGGCCTTTGTCGTGTCGCGGGCGATCAAAGGC
ACGCGCATCGGCGGTGAGGTTGCCGAGGCGCTGGCCGGGTACGAGCTGCCCATTCTTGAGTCCCGTATCA
CGCAGCGCGTGAGCTACCCAGGCACTGCCGCCGCCGGCACAACCGTTCTTGAATCAGAACCCGAGGGCGA
CGCTGCCCGCGAGGTCCAGGCGCTGGCCGCTGAAATTAAATCAAAACTCATTTGAGTTAATGAGGTAAAG
AGAAAATGAGCAAAAGCACAAACACGCTAAGTGCCGGCCGTCCGAGCGCACGCAGCAGCAAGGCTGCAAC
GTTGGCCAGCCTGGCAGACACGCCAGCCATGAAGCGGGTCAACTTTCAGTTGCCGGCGGAGGATCACACC
AAGCTGAAGATGTACGCGGTACGCCAAGGCAAGACCATTACCGAGCTGCTATCTGAATACATCGCGCAGC
TACCAGAGTAAATGAGCAAATGAATAAATGAGTAGATGAATTTTAGCGGCTAAAGGAGGCGGCATGGAAA
ATCAAGAACAACCAGGCACCGACGCCGTGGAATGCCCCATGTGTGGAGGAACGGGCGGTTGGCCAGGCGT
AAGCGGCTGGGTTGCCTGCCGGCCCTGCAATGGCACTGGAACCCCCAAGCCCGAGGAATCGGCGTGAGCG
GTCGCAAACCATCCGGCCCGGTACAAATCGGCGCGGCGCTGGGTGATGACCTGGTGGAGAAGTTGAAGGC
CGCGCAGGCCGCCCAGCGGCAACGCATCGAGGCAGAAGCACGCCCCGGTGAATCGTGGCAAGCGGCCGCT
GATCGAATCCGCAAAGAATCCCGGCAACCGCCGGCAGCCGGTGCGCCGTCGATTAGGAAGCCGCCCAAGG
GCGACGAGCAACCAGATTTTTTCGTTCCGATGCTCTATGACGTGGGCACCCGCGATAGTCGCAGCATCAT
GGACGTGGCCGTTTTCCGTCTGTCGAAGCGTGACCGACGAGCTGGCGAGGTGATCCGCTACGAGCTTCCA
GACGGGCACGTAGAGGTTTCCGCAGGGCCGGCCGGCATGGCCAGTGTGTGGGATTACGACCTGGTACTGA
TGGCGGTTTCCCATCTAACCGAATCCATGAACCGATACCGGGAAGGGAAGGGAGACAAGCCCGGCCGCGT
GTTCCGTCCACACGTTGCGGACGTACTCAAGTTCTGCCGGCGAGCCGATGGCGGAAAGCAGAAAGACGAC
CTGGTAGAAACCTGCATTCGGTTAAACACCACGCACGTTGCCATGCAGCGTACGAAGAAGGCCAAGAACG
GCCGCCTGGTGACGGTATCCGAGGGTGAAGCCTTGATTAGCCGCTACAAGATCGTAAAGAGCGAAACCGG
GCGGCCGGAGTACATCGAGATCGAGCTAGCTGATTGGATGTACCGCGAGATCACAGAAGGCAAGAACCCG
GACGTGCTGACGGTTCACCCCGATTACTTTTTGATCGATCCCGGCATCGGCCGTTTTCTCTACCGCCTGG
CACGCCGCGCCGCAGGCAAGGCAGAAGCCAGATGGTTGTTCAAGACGATCTACGAACGCAGTGGCAGCGC
CGGAGAGTTCAAGAAGTTCTGTTTCACCGTGCGCAAGCTGATCGGGTCAAATGACCTGCCGGAGTACGAT
TTGAAGGAGGAGGCGGGGCAGGCTGGCCCGATCCTAGTCATGCGCTACCGCAACCTGATCGAGGGCGAAG
CATCCGCCGGTTCCTAATGTACGGAGCAGATGCTAGGGCAAATTGCCCTAGCAGGGGAAAAAGGTCGAAA
AGGACTCTTTCCTGTGGATAGCACGTACATTGGGAACCCAAAGCCGTACATTGGGAACCGGAACCCGTAC
ATTGGGAACCCAAAGCCGTACATTGGGAACCGGTCACACATGTAAGTGACTGATATAAAAGAGAAAAAAG
GCGATTTTTCCGCCTAAAACTCTTTAAAACTTATTAAAACTCTTAAAACCCGCCTGGCCTGTGCATAACT
GTCTGGCCAGCGCACAGCCGAAGAGCTGCAAAAAGCGCCTACCCTTCGGTCGCTGCGCTCCCTACGCCCC
GCCGCTTCGCGTCGGCCTATCGCGGCCGCTGGCCGCTCAAAAATGGCTGGCCTACGGCCAGGCAATCTAC
CAGGGCGCGGACAAGCCGCGCCGTCGCCACTCGACCGCCGGCGCCCACATCAAGGCACCCTGCCTCGCGC
GTTTCGGTGATGACGGTGAAAACCTCTGACACATGCAGCTCCCGGAGACAGTCACAGCTTGTCTGTAAGC
GGATGCCGGGAGCAGACAAGCCCGTCAGGGCGCGTCAGCGGGT
